Addgene plasmid #57693: tdEos-VSVG-16
Purpose: Localization: Golgi/ER Transport, Excitation: 505 / 569, Emission: 516 / 581
Depositing lab: Michael Davidson. Depositing organization: Florida State University, Tallahassee. Publication: Interferometric fluorescent super-resolution microscopy resolves 3D cellular ultrastructure. Shtengel G, Galbraith JA, Galbraith CG, Lippincott-Schwartz J, Gillette JM, Manley S, Sougrat R, Waterman CM, Kanchanawong P, Davidson MW, Fetter RD, Hess HF. Proc Natl Acad Sci U S A. 2009 Mar 3;106(9):3125-30. doi: 10.1073/pnas.0813131106. Epub 2009 Feb 6. PubMed 19202073.
Backbone
  Vector backbone: tdEos
  Backbone size w/o insert (bp): 4750
  Vector type: Mammalian Expression
  Selectable markers: Neomycin (select with G418)
Growth in bacteria
  Bacterial resistance: Kanamycin, 50 μg/mL
  Growth temperature: 37°C
  Growth strain: DH5alpha
  Copy number: High Copy
Gene/Insert
  Gene/Insert name: VSVG (alt name: M11048.1)
  Promoter: CMV
  Tag / fusion protein: tdEos
  Cloning method: Unknown
  Sequencing primers: 5′ CMV-F; 3′ SV40pA-R
Terms and licenses: Academic/Nonprofit Terms; Industry Terms
Depositor comments: . Excitation = 505 / 569; Emission = 516 / 581
How to cite: tdEos-VSVG-16 was a gift from Michael Davidson (Addgene plasmid # 57693 ; http://n2t.net/addgene:57693 ; RRID:Addgene_57693)
