[The description below was written by a language model from this plasmid's Addgene catalogue record and pLannotate feature annotations shown in this document.]
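Description:
tdEos-VSVG-16 is a mammalian expression plasmid of about 6.9 kb, built on a tdEos fusion-tag backbone with the layout typical of N1-style fluorescent protein vectors. It is propagated in E. coli from a high-copy ColE1/pUC-type origin and also carries an f1 origin. A single NeoR/KanR (Tn5 aminoglycoside phosphotransferase) gene serves both hosts. The bacterial AmpR (bla) promoter drives it for kanamycin selection, while the SV40 enhancer/early promoter, paired with an HSV TK polyadenylation signal, drives it for G418 selection of transfected mammalian cells. Several other short annotations, such as the RSF ori, ble, bGH poly(A) and large T antigen fragments, appear to be small partial matches rather than functional elements.

The expression cassette uses the human CMV immediate-early enhancer and promoter to drive the vesicular stomatitis virus G glycoprotein. The feature table matches this coding sequence to the thermosensitive tsO45 variant, although the catalogue entry lists the insert only as VSVG. Downstream, across a short stretch of residual multiple cloning site, lie two tandem Eos coding units that together form tdEos, placing the tag at the C-terminus of VSVG. The cassette ends with an SV40 polyadenylation signal. The "16" in the name may refer to the linker between the two parts, but the record does not explain it. tdEos is a green-to-red photoconvertible protein, with recorded excitation/emission of 505/516 nm before and 569/581 nm after conversion. The stated purpose is labelling of ER-to-Golgi transport. VSVG is a classic secretory cargo, and tsO45-type variants are commonly used for temperature-controlled release from the ER. The associated publication concerns interferometric super-resolution microscopy, which suggests use in photoactivated localization imaging.
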