Features (pLannotate 1.2.2; 18 found; start..end, strand, type, name):
      1..29      +  rep_origin     RSF ori (fragment): Plasmids containing the RSF 1030 origin of replication can be propagated in E. coli cells that contain additional plasmids with compatible origins.
     97..400     +  enhancer       CMV enhancer: human cytomegalovirus immediate early enhancer
    401..604     +  promoter       CMV promoter: human cytomegalovirus (CMV) immediate early promoter
    627..652     +  misc_feature   MCS (fragment): multiple cloning site
    661..2195    +  CDS            VSV-G tsO45 (fragment): vesicular stomatitis virus G glycoprotein, thermosensitive tsO45 mutant thermosensitive variant of VSV-G Orsay
   2198..2234    +  misc_feature   MCS (fragment): multiple cloning site
   2248..2925    +  CDS            d2EosFP: d2EosFP is a photoconvertible red fluorescent protein published in 2004, derived from Lobophyllia hemprichii.
   2973..3651    +  CDS            EosFP (fragment): green-to-red photoswitchable fluorescent protein (Wiedenmann et al., 2004)
   3667..3750    +  CDS            large T antigen (fragment): large T antigen from SV40 (simian virus 40)
   3773..3894    +  polyA_signal   SV40 poly(A) signal: SV40 polyadenylation signal
   3928..4356    -  rep_origin     f1 ori (sequence partly withheld): f1 bacteriophage origin of replication; arrow indicates direction of (+) strand synthesis
   4383..4487    +  promoter       AmpR promoter: bla
   4489..4846    +  promoter       SV40 promoter: SV40 enhancer and early promoter
   4881..5675    +  CDS            NeoR/KanR: aminoglycoside phosphotransferase from Tn5; aph(3')-II (or nptII); confers resistance to neomycin, kanamycin, and G418 (Geneticin®)
   5696..5848    +  CDS            ble (fragment): BLE_KLEPN - Experimental evidence at protein level: Swiss-Prot protein existence level 1. Binding protein with a strong affinity to the bleomycin family of antibiotics. Binds to CL990; an antimitotic-antibiotic compound. From Klebsiella pneumoniae.
   5907..5954    +  polyA_signal   HSV TK poly(A) signal: herpes simplex virus thymidine kinase polyadenylation signal (Cole and Stacy, 1985)
   6045..6061    -  polyA_signal   bGH poly(A) signal (fragment): bovine growth hormone polyadenylation signal
   6283..6871    +  rep_origin     ori: high-copy-number ColE1/pMB1/pBR322/pUC origin of replication
>Addgene plasmid #57693 | tdEos-VSVG-16 | addgene full sequence | sequence record 247687 | Addgene NGS Result
CCTGATTCTGTGGATAACCGTATTACCGCCATGCATTAGTTATTAATAGTAATCAATTACGGGGTCATTA
GTTCATAGCCCATATATGGAGTTCCGCGTTACATAACTTACGGTAAATGGCCCGCCTGGCTGACCGCCCA
ACGACCCCCGCCCATTGACGTCAATAATGACGTATGTTCCCATAGTAACGCCAATAGGGACTTTCCATTG
ACGTCAATGGGTGGAGTATTTACGGTAAACTGCCCACTTGGCAGTACATCAAGTGTATCATATGCCAAGT
ACGCCCCCTATTGACGTCAATGACGGTAAATGGCCCGCCTGGCATTATGCCCAGTACATGACCTTATGGG
ACTTTCCTACTTGGCAGTACATCTACGTATTAGTCATCGCTATTACCATGGTGATGCGGTTTTGGCAGTA
CATCAATGGGCGTGGATAGCGGTTTGACTCACGGGGATTTCCAAGTCTCCACCCCATTGACGTCAATGGG
AGTTTGTTTTGGCACCAAAATCAACGGGACTTTCCAAAATGTCGTAACAACTCCGCCCCATTGACGCAAA
TGGGCGGTAGGCGTGTACGGTGGGAGGTCTATATAAGCAGAGCTGGTTTAGTGAACCGTCAGATCCGCTA
GCGCTACCGGACTCAGATCTCGCCGCCACCATGAAGTGCCTTTTGTACTTAGCTTTTTTATTCATCGGGG
TGAATTGCAAGTTCACCATAGTTTTTCCACACAACCAAAAAGGAAACTGGAAAAATGTTCCTTCCAATTA
CCATTATTGCCCGTCAAGCTCAGATTTAAATTGGCATAATGACTTAATAGGCACAGCCTTACAAGTCAAA
ATGCCCAAGAGTCACAAGGCTATTCAAGCAGACGGTTGGATGTGTCATGCTTCCAAATGGGTCACTACTT
GTGATTTCCGCTGGTACGGACCGAAGTATATAACACATTCCATCCGATCCTTCACTCCATCTGTAGAACA
ATGCAAGGAAAGCATTGAACAAACGAAACAAGGAACTTGGCTGAATCCAGGCTTCCCTCCTCAAAGTTGT
GGATATGCAACTGTGACGGATGCTGAAGCAGCGATTGTCCAGGTGACTCCTCACCATGTGCTTGTTGATG
AATACACAGGAGAATGGGTTGATTCACAGTTCATCAACGGAAAATGCAGCAATGACATATGCCCCACTGT
CCATAACTCCACAACCTGGCATTCCGACTATAAGGTCAAAGGGCTATGTGATTCTAACCTCATTTCCATG
GACATCACCTCCTTCTCAGAGGACGGAGAGCTATCATCCCTAGGAAAGGAGGGCACAGGGTTCAGAAGTA
ACTACTTTGCTTATGAAACCGGAGACAAGGCCTGCAAAATGCAGTACTGCAAGCATTGGGGAGTCAGACT
CCCATCAGGTGTCTGGTTCGAGATGGCTGATAAGGATCTCTTTGCTGCAGCCAGATTCCCTGAATGCCCA
GAAGGGTCAAGTATCTCTGCTCCATCTCAGACCTCAGTGGATGTAAGTCTCATTCAGGACGTTGAGAGGA
TCTTGGATTATTCCCTCTGCCAAGAAACCTGGAGCAAAATCAGAGCGGGTCTTCCCATCTCTCCAGTGGA
TCTCAGCTATCTTGCTCCTAAAAACCCAGGAACCGGTCCTGTCTTTACCATAATCAATGGTACCCTAAAA
TACTTTGAGACCAGATACATCAGAGTCGATATTGCTGCTCCAATCCTCTCAAGAATGGTCGGAATGATCA
GTGGAACTACCACAGAAAGGGAACTGTGGGATGACTGGGCTCCATATGAAGACGTGGAAATTGGACCCAA
TGGAGTTCTGAGGACCAGTTCAGGATATAAGTTTCCTTTATATATGATTGGACATGGTATGTTGGACTCC
GATCTTCATCTTAGCTCAAAGGCTCAGGTGTTTGAACATCCTCACATTCAAGACGCTGCTTCGCAGCTTC
CTGATGATGAGACTTTATTTTTTTTTGGTGATACTGGGCTATCCAAAAATCCAATCGAGTTTGTAGAAGG
TTGGTTCAGTAGTTGGAAGAGCTCTATTGCCTCTTTTTTCTTTATCATAGGGTTAATCATTGGACTATTC
TTGGTTCTCCGAGTTGGTATTTATCTTTGCATTAAATTAAAGCACACCAAGAAAAGACAGATTTATACAG
ACATAGAGATGAACCGACTTGGAAACAGAATTCTGCAGTCGACGGTACCGCGGGCCCGGGATCCACCGGT
CGCCACCATGAGTGCGATTAAGCCAGACATGAAGATCAACCTCCGTATGGAAGGCAACGTAAACGGGCAC
CACTTTGTGATCGACGGAGATGGTACAGGCAAGCCTTTTGAGGGAAAACAGAGTATGGATCTTGAAGTCA
AAGAGGGCGGACCTCTGCCTTTTGCCTTTGATATCCTGACCACTGCATTCCATTACGGCAACAGGGTATT
CGCCGAATATCCAGACCACATACAAGACTATTTTAAGCAGTCGTTTCCTAAGGGGTATTCGTGGGAACGA
AGCTTGACTTTCGAAGACGGGGGCATTTGCATTGCCAGAAACGACATAACAATGGAAGGGGACACTTTCT
ATAATAAAGTTCGATTTCACGGTGTAAACTTTCCCGCCAATGGTCCAGTTATGCAGAAGAAGACGCTGAA
ATGGGAGCCCTCCACTGAGAAAATGTATGTGCGTGATGGAGTGCTGACTGGTGATATTCGCATGGCTTTG
TTGCTTGAAGGAAATGCCCATTACCGATGTGACTTCAGAACTACTTACAAAGCTAAGGAGAAGGGTGTCA
AGTTACCAGGCTACCACTTTGTGGACCACTGCATTGAGATTTTAAGCCATGACAAAGATTACAACAAGGT
TAAGCTGTATGAGCATGCTGTTGCTCATTCTGGATTGCCTGACAATGCCAGACGATCCGGTAGCGGTCAC
GGTACTGGTTCTACTGGTTCTGGTTCTTCTGAGAGTGCGATTAAGCCAGACATGAAGATCAACCTCCGTA
TGGAAGGCAACGTAAACGGGCACCACTTTGTGATCGACGGAGATGGTACAGGCAAGCCTTTTGAGGGAAA
ACAGAGTATGGATCTTGAAGTCAAAGAGGGCGGACCTCTGCCTTTTGCCTTTGATATCCTGACCACTGCA
TTCCATTACGGCAACAGGGTATTCGCCGAATATCCAGACCACATACAAGACTATTTTAAGCAGTCGTTTC
CTAAGGGGTATTCGTGGGAACGAAGCTTGACTTTCGAAGACGGGGGCATTTGCATTGCCAGAAACGACAT
AACAATGGAAGGGGACACTTTCTATAATAAAGTTCGATTTCACGGTGTAAACTTTCCCGCCAATGGTCCA
GTTATGCAGAAGAAGACGCTGAAATGGGAGCCCTCCACTGAGAAAATGTATGTGCGTGATGGAGTGCTGA
CTGGTGATATTCGCATGGCTTTGTTGCTTGAAGGAAATGCCCATTACCGATGTGACTTCAGAACTACTTA
CAAAGCTAAGGAGAAGGGTGTCAAGTTACCAGGCTACCACTTTGTGGACCACTGCATTGAGATTTTAAGC
CATGACAAAGATTACAACAAGGTTAAGCTGTATGAGCATGCTGTTGCTCATTCTGGATTGCCTGACAATG
CCAGACGATAAGCGGCCGCGACTCTAGATCATAATCAGCCATACCACATTTGTAGAGGTTTTACTTGCTT
TAAAAAACCTCCCACACCTCCCCCTGAACCTGAAACATAAAATGAATGCAATTGTTGTTGTTAACTTGTT
TATTGCAGCTTATAATGGTTACAAATAAAGCAATAGCATCACAAATTTCACAAATAAAGCATTTTTTTCA
CTGCATTCTAGTTGTGGTTTGTCCAAACTCATCAATGTATCTTAAGGCGTAAATTGTAAGCGTTAATATT
TTGTTAAAATTCGCGTTAAATTTTTGTTAAATCAGCTCATTTTTTAACCAATAGGCCGAAATCGGCAAAA
TCCCTTATAAATCAAAAGAATAGACCGAGATAGGGT
[37 nt withheld, positions 4027-4063]
AAAGAACGTGGACTCCAACGTCAAAGG
[49 nt withheld, positions 4091-4139]
T
[91 nt withheld, positions 4141-4231]
G
[124 nt withheld, positions 4233-4356]
CAGGTGGCACTTTTCGGGGAAATGTGCGCGGAACCCCTATTTGTTTATTTTTCTAAATACATTCAAATAT
GTATCCGCTCATGAGACAATAACCCTGATAAATGCTTCAATAATATTGAAAAAGGAAGAGTCCTGAGGCG
GAAAGAACCAGCTGTGGAATGTGTGTCAGTTAGGGTGTGGAAAGTCCCCAGGCTCCCCAGCAGGCAGAAG
TATGCAAAGCATGCATCTCAATTAGTCAGCAACCAGGTGTGGAAAGTCCCCAGGCTCCCCAGCAGGCAGA
AGTATGCAAAGCATGCATCTCAATTAGTCAGCAACCATAGTCCCGCCCCTAACTCCGCCCATCCCGCCCC
TAACTCCGCCCAGTTCCGCCCATTCTCCGCCCCATGGCTGACTAATTTTTTTTATTTATGCAGAGGCCGA
GGCCGCCTCGGCCTCTGAGCTATTCCAGAAGTAGTGAGGAGGCTTTTTTGGAGGCCTAGGCTTTTGCAAA
GATCGATCAAGAGACAGGATGAGGATCGTTTCGCATGATTGAACAAGATGGATTGCACGCAGGTTCTCCG
GCCGCTTGGGTGGAGAGGCTATTCGGCTATGACTGGGCACAACAGACAATCGGCTGCTCTGATGCCGCCG
TGTTCCGGCTGTCAGCGCAGGGGCGCCCGGTTCTTTTTGTCAAGACCGACCTGTCCGGTGCCCTGAATGA
ACTGCAAGACGAGGCAGCGCGGCTATCGTGGCTGGCCACGACGGGCGTTCCTTGCGCAGCTGTGCTCGAC
GTTGTCACTGAAGCGGGAAGGGACTGGCTGCTATTGGGCGAAGTGCCGGGGCAGGATCTCCTGTCATCTC
ACCTTGCTCCTGCCGAGAAAGTATCCATCATGGCTGATGCAATGCGGCGGCTGCATACGCTTGATCCGGC
TACCTGCCCATTCGACCACCAAGCGAAACATCGCATCGAGCGAGCACGTACTCGGATGGAAGCCGGTCTT
GTCGATCAGGATGATCTGGACGAAGAGCATCAGGGGCTCGCGCCAGCCGAACTGTTCGCCAGGCTCAAGG
CGAGCATGCCCGACGGCGAGGATCTCGTCGTGACCCATGGCGATGCCTGCTTGCCGAATATCATGGTGGA
AAATGGCCGCTTTTCTGGATTCATCGACTGTGGCCGGCTGGGTGTGGCGGACCGCTATCAGGACATAGCG
TTGGCTACCCGTGATATTGCTGAAGAGCTTGGCGGCGAATGGGCTGACCGCTTCCTCGTGCTTTACGGTA
TCGCCGCTCCCGATTCGCAGCGCATCGCCTTCTATCGCCTTCTTGACGAGTTCTTCTGAGCGGGACTCTG
GGGTTCGAAATGACCGACCAAGCGACGCCCAACCTGCCATCACGAGATTTCGATTCCACCGCCGCCTTCT
ATGAAAGGTTGGGCTTCGGAATCGTTTTCCGGGACGCCGGCTGGATGATCCTCCAGCGCGGGGATCTCAT
GCTGGAGTTCTTCGCCCACCCTAGGGGGAGGCTAACTGAAACACGGAAGGAGACAATACCGGAAGGAACC
CGCGCTATGACGGCAATAAAAAGACAGAATAAAACGCACGGTGTTGGGTCGTTTGTTCATAAACGCGGGG
TTCGGTCCCAGGGCTGGCACTCTGTCGATACCCCACCGAGACCCCATTGGGGCCAATACGCCCGCGTTTC
TTCCTTTTCCCCACCCCACCCCCCAAGTTCGGGTGAAGGCCCAGGGCTCGCAGCCAACGTCGGGGCGGCA
GGCCCTGCCATAGCCTCAGGTTACTCATATATACTTTAGATTGATTTAAAACTTCATTTTTAATTTAAAA
GGATCTAGGTGAAGATCCTTTTTGATAATCTCATGACCAAAATCCCTTAACGTGAGTTTTCGTTCCACTG
AGCGTCAGACCCCGTAGAAAAGATCAAAGGATCTTCTTGAGATCCTTTTTTTCTGCGCGTAATCTGCTGC
TTGCAAACAAAAAAACCACCGCTACCAGCGGTGGTTTGTTTGCCGGATCAAGAGCTACCAACTCTTTTTC
CGAAGGTAACTGGCTTCAGCAGAGCGCAGATACCAAATACTGTTCTTCTAGTGTAGCCGTAGTTAGGCCA
CCACTTCAAGAACTCTGTAGCACCGCCTACATACCTCGCTCTGCTAATCCTGTTACCAGTGGCTGCTGCC
AGTGGCGATAAGTCGTGTCTTACCGGGTTGGACTCAAGACGATAGTTACCGGATAAGGCGCAGCGGTCGG
GCTGAACGGGGGGTTCGTGCACACAGCCCAGCTTGGAGCGAACGACCTACACCGAACTGAGATACCTACA
GCGTGAGCTATGAGAAAGCGCCACGCTTCCCGAAGGGAGAAAGGCGGACAGGTATCCGGTAAGCGGCAGG
GTCGGAACAGGAGAGCGCACGAGGGAGCTTCCAGGGGGAAACGCCTGGTATCTTTATAGTCCTGTCGGGT
TTCGCCACCTCTGACTTGAGCGTCGATTTTTGTGATGCTCGTCAGGGGGGCGGAGCCTATGGAAAAACGC
CAGCAACGCGGCCTTTTTACGGTTCCTGGCCTTTTGCTGGCCTTTTGCTCACATGTTCTTTCCTGCGTTA
TCC
