>Addgene plasmid #57693 | tdEos-VSVG-16 | depositor partial sequence | sequence record 88847 | insert sequence
ACGTCAGATCCGCTAGCGCTACCGGACTCAGATCTCGCCGCCACCATGAAGTGCCTTTTGTACTTAGCTT
TTTTATTCATCGGGGTGAATTGCAAGTTCACCATAGTTTTTCCACACAACCAAAAAGGAAACTGGAAAAA
TGTTCCTTCCAATTACCATTATTGCCCGTCAAGCTCAGATTTAAATTGGCATAATGACTTAATAGGCACA
GCCTTACAAGTCAAAATGCCCAAGAGTCACAAGGCTATTCAAGCAGACGGTTGGATGTGTCATGCTTCCA
AATGGGTCACTACTTGTGATTTCCGCTGGTACGGACCGAAGTATATAACACATTCCATCCGATCCTTCAC
TCCATCTGTAGAACAATGCAAGGAAAGCATTGAACAAACGAAACAAGGAACTTGGCTGAATCCAGGCTTC
CCTCCTCAAAGTTGTGGATATGCAACTGTGACGGATGCTGAAGCAGCGATTGTCCAGGTGACTCCTCACC
ATGTGCTTGTTGATGAATACACAGGAGAATGGGTTGATTCACAGTTCATCAACGGAAAATGCAGCAATGA
CATATGCCCCACTGTCCATAACTCCACAACCTGGCATTCCGACTATAAGGTCAAAGGGCTATGTGATTCT
AACCTCATTTCCATGGACATCACCTCCTTCTCAGAGGACGGAGAGCTATCATCCCTAGGAAAGGAGGGCA
CAGGGTTCAGAAGTAACTACTTTGCTTATGAAACCGGAGACAAGGCCTGCAAAATGCAGTACTGCAAGCA
TTGGGGAGTCAGACTCCCATCAGGTGTCTGGTTCGAGATGGCTGATAAGGATCTCTTTGCTGCAGCCAGA
TTCCCTGAATGCCCAGAAGGGTCAAGTATCTCTGCTCCATCTCAGACCTCAGTGGATGTAAGTCTCATTC
AGGACGTTGAGAGGATCTTGGATTATTCCCTCTGCCAAGAAACCTGGAGCAAAATCAGAGCGGGTCTTCC
CATCTCTCCAGTGGATCTCAGCTATCTTGCTCCTAAAAACCCAGGAACCGGTCCTGTCTTTACCATAATC
AATGGTACCCTAAAATACTTTGAGACCAGATACATCAGAGTCGATATTGCTGCTCCAATCCTCTCAAGAA
TGGTCGGAATGATCAGTGGAACTACCACAGAAAGGGAACTGTGGGATGACTGGGCTCCATATGAAGACGT
GGAAATTGGACCCAATGGAGTTCTGAGGACCAGTTCAGGATATAAGTTTCCTTTATATATGATTGGACAT
GGTATGTTGGACTCCGATCTTCATCTTAGCTCAAAGGCTCAGGTGTTTGAACATCCTCACATTCAAGACG
CTGCTTCGCAGCTTCCTGATGATGAGACTTTATTTTTTTTTGGTGATACTGGGCTATCCAAAAATCCAAT
CGAGTTTGTAGAAGGTTGGTTCAGTAGTTGGAAGAGCTCTATTGCCTCTTTTTTCTTTATCATAGGGTTA
ATCATTGGACTATTCTTGGTTCTCCGAGTTGGTATTTATCTTTGCATTAAATTAAAGCACACCAAGAAAA
GACAGATTTATACAGACATAGAGATGAACCGACTTGGAAACAGAATTCTGCAGTCGACGGTACCGCGGGC
CCGGGATCCACCGGTCGCCACCATGAGTGCGATTAAGCCAGACATGAAGATCAACCTCCGTATGGAAGGC
AACGTAAACGGGCACCACTTTGTGATCGACGGAGATGGTACAGGCAAGCCTTTTGAGGGAAAACAGAGTA
TGGATCTTGAAGTCAAAGAGGGCGGACCTCTGCCTTTTGCCTTTGATATCCTGACCACTGCATTCCATTA
CGGCAACAGGGTATTCGCCGAATATCCAGACCACATACAAGACTATTTTAAGCAGTCGTTTCCTAAGGGG
TATTCGTGGGAACGAAGCTTGACTTTCGAAGACGGGGGCATTTGCATTGCCAGAAACGACATAACAATGG
AAGGGGACACTTTCTATAATAAAGTTCGATTTCACGGTGTAAACTTTCCCGCCAATGGTCCAGTTATGCA
GAAGAAGACGCTGAAATGGGAGCCCTCCACTGAGAAAATGTATGTGCGTGATGGAGTGCTGACTGGTGAT
ATTCGCATGGCTTTGTTGCTTGAAGGAAATGCCCATTACCGATGTGACTTCAGAACTACTTACAAAGCTA
AGGAGAAGGGTGTCAAGTTACCAGGCTACCACTTTGTGGACCACTGCATTGAGATTTTAAGCCATGACAA
AGATTACAACAAGGTTAAGCTGTATGAGCATGCTGTTGCTCATTCTGGATTGCCTGACAATGCCAGACGA
TCCGGTAGCGGTCACGGTACTGGTTCTACTGGTTCTGGTTCTTCTGAGAGTGCGATTAAGCCAGACATGA
AGATCAACCTCCGTATGGAAGGCAACGTAAACGGGCACCACTTTGTGATCGACGGAGATGGTACAGGCAA
GCCTTTTGAGGGAAAACAGAGTATGGATCTTGAAGTCAAAGAGGGCGGACCTCTGCCTTTTGCCTTTGAT
ATCCTGACCACTGCATTCCATTACGGCAACAGGGTATTCGCCGAATATCCAGACCACATACAAGACTATT
TTAAGCAGTCGTTTCCTAAGGGGTATTCGTGGGAACGAAGCTTGACTTTCGAAGACGGGGGCATTTGCAT
TGCCAGAAACGACATAACAATGGAAGGGGACACTTTCTATAATAAAGTTCGATTTCACGGTGTAAACTTT
CCCGCCAATGGTCCAGTTATGCAGAAGAAGACGCTGAAATGGGAGCCCTCCACTGAGAAAATGTATGTGC
GTGATGGAGTGCTGACTGGTGATATTCGCATGGCTTTGTTGCTTGAAGGAAATGCCCATTACCGATGTGA
CTTCAGAACTACTTACAAAGCTAAGGAGAAGGGTGTCAAGTTACCAGGCTACCACTTTGTGGACCACTGC
ATTGAGATTTTAAGCCATGACAAAGATTACAACAAGGTTAAGCTGTATGAGCATGCTGTTGCTCATTCTG
GATTGCCTGACAATGCCAGACGATAAGCGGCCGCGACTCTAGATCATAATCAGCCATACCAC
